>Addgene plasmid #76573 | NME5 gRNA (BRDN0001146915) | addgene full sequence | sequence record 186094 | Addgene Assembled Sequence
CCCGGGTGCAAAGATGGATAAAGTTTTAAACAGAGAGGAATCTTTGCAGCTAATGGACCTTCTAGGTCTT
GAAAGGAGTGGGAATTGGCTCCGGTGCCCGTCAGTGGGCAGAGCGCACATCGCCCACAGTCCCCGAGAAG
TTGGGGGGAGGGGTCGGCAATTGATCCGGTGCCTAGAGAAGGTGGCGCGGGGTAAACTGGGAAAGTGATG
TCGTGTACTGGCTCCGCCTTTTTCCCGAGGGTGGGGGAGAACCGTATATAAGTGCAGTAGTCGCCGTGAA
CGTTCTTTTTCGCAACGGGTTTGCCGCCAGAACACAGGTAAGTGCCGTGTGTGGTTCCCGCGGGCCTGGC
CTCTTTACGGGTTATGGCCCTTGCGTGCCTTGAATTACTTCCACCTGGCTGCAGTACGTGATTCTTGATC
CCGAGCTTCGGGTTGGAAGTGGGTGGGAGAGTTCGAGGCCTTGCGCTTAAGGAGCCCCTTCGCCTCGTGC
TTGAGTTGAGGCCTGGCCTGGGCGCTGGGGCCGCCGCGTGCGAATCTGGTGGCACCTTCGCGCCTGTCTC
GCTGCTTTCGATAAGTCTCTAGCCATTTAAAATTTTTGATGACCTGCTGCGACGCTTTTTTTCTGGCAAG
ATAGTCTTGTAAATGCGGGCCAAGATCTGCACACTGGTATTTCGGTTTTTGGGGCCGCGGGCGGCGACGG
GGCCCGTGCGTCCCAGCGCACATGTTCGGCGAGGCGGGGCCTGCGAGCGCGGCCACCGAGAATCGGACGG
GGGTAGTCTCAAGCTGGCCGGCCTGCTCTGGTGCCTGGCCTCGCGCCGCCGTGTATCGCCCCGCCCTGGG
CGGCAAGGCTGGCCCGGTCGGCACCAGTTGCGTGAGCGGAAAGATGGCCGCTTCCCGGCCCTGCTGCAGG
GAGCTCAAAATGGAGGACGCGGCGCTCGGGAGAGCGGGCGGGTGAGTCACCCACACAAAGGAAAAGGGCC
TTTCCGTCCTCAGCCGTCGCTTCATGTGACTCCACGGAGTACCGGGCGCCGTCCAGGCACCTCGATTAGT
TCTCGAGCTTTTGGAGTACGTCGTCTTTAGGTTGGGGGGAGGGGTTTTATGCGATGGAGTTTCCCCACAC
TGAGTGGGTGGAGACTGAAGTTAGGCCAGCTTGGCACTTGATGTAATTCTCCTTGGAATTTGCCCTTTTT
GAGTTTGGATCTTGGTTCATTCTCAAGCCTCAGACAGTGGTTCAAAGTTTTTTTCTTCCATTTCAGGTGT
CGTGACGTACGGCCACCATGACCGAGTACAAGCCCACGGTGCGCCTCGCCACCCGCGACGACGTCCCCAG
GGCCGTACGCACCCTCGCCGCCGCGTTCGCCGACTACCCCGCCACGCGCCACACCGTCGATCCGGACCGC
CACATCGAGCGGGTCACCGAGCTGCAAGAACTCTTCCTCACGCGCGTCGGGCTCGACATCGGCAAGGTGT
GGGTCGCGGACGACGGCGCCGCCGTGGCGGTCTGGACCACGCCGGAGAGCGTCGAAGCGGGGGCGGTGTT
CGCCGAGATCGGCCCGCGCATGGCCGAGTTGAGCGGTTCCCGGCTGGCCGCGCAGCAACAGATGGAAGGC
CTCCTGGCGCCGCACCGGCCCAAGGAGCCCGCGTGGTTCCTGGCCACCGTCGGAGTCTCGCCCGACCACC
AGGGCAAGGGTCTGGGCAGCGCCGTCGTGCTCCCCGGAGTGGAGGCGGCCGAGCGCGCCGGGGTGCCCGC
CTTCCTGGAGACCTCCGCGCCCCGCAACCTCCCCTTCTACGAGCGGCTCGGCTTCACCGTCACCGCCGAC
GTCGAGGTGCCCGAAGGACCGCGCACCTGGTGCATGACCCGCAAGCCCGGTGCCTGAACGCGTTAAGTCG
ACAATCAACCTCTGGATTACAAAATTTGTGAAAGATTGACTGGTATTCTTAACTATGTTGCTCCTTTTAC
GCTATGTGGATACGCTGCTTTAATGCCTTTGTATCATGCTATTGCTTCCCGTATGGCTTTCATTTTCTCC
TCCTTGTATAAATCCTGGTTGCTGTCTCTTTATGAGGAGTTGTGGCCCGTTGTCAGGCAACGTGGCGTGG
TGTGCACTGTGTTTGCTGACGCAACCCCCACTGGTTGGGGCATTGCCACCACCTGTCAGCTCCTTTCCGG
GACTTTCGCTTTCCCCCTCCCTATTGCCACGGCGGAACTCATCGCCGCCTGCCTTGCCCGCTGCTGGACA
GGGGCTCGGCTGTTGGGCACTGACAATTCCGTGGTGTTGTCGGGGAAATCATCGTCCTTTCCTTGGCTGC
TCGCCTGTGTTGCCACCTGGATTCTGCGCGGGACGTCCTTCTGCTACGTCCCTTCGGCCCTCAATCCAGC
GGACCTTCCTTCCCGCGGCCTGCTGCCGGCTCTGCGGCCTCTTCCGCGTCTTCGCCTTCGCCCTCAGACG
AGTCGGATCTCCCTTTGGGCCGCCTCCCCGCGTCGACTTTAAGACCAATGACTTACAAGGCAGCTGTAGA
TCTTAGCCACTTTTTAAAAGAAAAGGGGGGACTGGAAGGGCTAATTCACTCCCAACGAAGACAAGATCTG
CTTTTTGCTTGTACTGGGTCTCTCTGGTTAGACCAGATCTGAGCCTGGGAGCTCTCTGGCTAACTAGGGA
ACCCACTGCTTAAGCCTCAATAAAGCTTGCCTTGAGTGCTTCAAGTAGTGTGTGCCCGTCTGTTGTGTGA
CTCTGGTAACTAGAGATCCCTCAGACCCTTTTAGTCAGTGTGGAAAATCTCTAGCAGTACGTATAGTAGT
TCATGTCATCTTATTATTCAGTATTTATAACTTGCAAAGAAATGAATATCAGAGAGTGAGAGGAACTTGT
TTATTGCAGCTTATAATGGTTACAAATAAAGCAATAGCATCACAAATTTCACAAATAAAGCATTTTTTTC
ACTGCATTCTAGTTGTGGTTTGTCCAAACTCATCAATGTATCTTATCATGTCTGGCTCTAGCTATCCCGC
CCCTAACTCCGCCCATCCCGCCCCTAACTCCGCCCAGTTCCGCCCATTCTCCGCCCCATGGCTGACTAAT
TTTTTTTATTTATGCAGAGGCCGAGGCCGCCTCGGCCTCTGAGCTATTCCAGAAGTAGTGAGGAGGCTTT
TTTGGAGGCCTAGGGACGTACCCAATTCGCCCTATAGTGAGTCGTATTACGCGCGCTCACTGGCCGTCGT
TTTACAACGTCGTGACTGGGAAAACCCTGGCGTTACCCAACTTAATCGCCTTGCAGCACATCCCCCTTTC
GCCAGCTGGCGTAATAGCGAAGAGGCCCGCACCGATCGCCCTTCCCAACAGTTGCGCAGCCTGAATGGCG
AATGGG
[124 nt withheld, positions 3367-3490]
C
[91 nt withheld, positions 3492-3582]
A
[49 nt withheld, positions 3584-3632]
CCTTTGACGTTGGAGTCCACGTTCTTT
[37 nt withheld, positions 3660-3696]
ACCCTATCTCGGTCTATTCTTTTGATTTATAAGGGATTTTGCCGATTTCGGCCTATTGGTTAAAAAATGA
GCTGATTTAACAAAAATTTAACGCGAATTTTAACAAAATATTAACGCTTACAATTTAGGTGGCACTTTTC
GGGGAAATGTGCGCGGAACCCCTATTTGTTTATTTTTCTAAATACATTCAAATATGTATCCGCTCATGAG
ACAATAACCCTGATAAATGCTTCAATAATATTGAAAAAGGAAGAGTATGAGTATTCAACATTTCCGTGTC
GCCCTTATTCCCTTTTTTGCGGCATTTTGCCTTCCTGTTTTTGCTCACCCAGAAACGCTGGTGAAAGTAA
AAGATGCTGAAGATCAGTTGGGTGCACGAGTGGGTTACATCGAACTGGATCTCAACAGCGGTAAGATCCT
TGAGAGTTTTCGCCCCGAAGAACGTTTTCCAATGATGAGCACTTTTAAAGTTCTGCTATGTGGCGCGGTA
TTATCCCGTATTGACGCCGGGCAAGAGCAACTCGGTCGCCGCATACACTATTCTCAGAATGACTTGGTTG
AGTACTCACCAGTCACAGAAAAGCATCTTACGGATGGCATGACAGTAAGAGAATTATGCAGTGCTGCCAT
AACCATGAGTGATAACACTGCGGCCAACTTACTTCTGACAACGATCGGAGGACCGAAGGAGCTAACCGCT
TTTTTGCACAACATGGGGGATCATGTAACTCGCCTTGATCGTTGGGAACCGGAGCTGAATGAAGCCATAC
CAAACGACGAGCGTGACACCACGATGCCTGTAGCAATGGCAACAACGTTGCGCAAACTATTAACTGGCGA
ACTACTTACTCTAGCTTCCCGGCAACAATTAATAGACTGGATGGAGGCGGATAAAGTTGCAGGACCACTT
CTGCGCTCGGCCCTTCCGGCTGGCTGGTTTATTGCTGATAAATCTGGAGCCGGTGAGCGTGGGTCTCGCG
GTATCATTGCAGCACTGGGGCCAGATGGTAAGCCCTCCCGTATCGTAGTTATCTACACGACGGGGAGTCA
GGCAACTATGGATGAACGAAATAGACAGATCGCTGAGATAGGTGCCTCACTGATTAAGCATTGGTAACTG
TCAGACCAAGTTTACTCATATATACTTTAGATTGATTTAAAACTTCATTTTTAATTTAAAAGGATCTAGG
TGAAGATCCTTTTTGATAATCTCATGACCAAAATCCCTTAACGTGAGTTTTCGTTCCACTGAGCGTCAGA
CCCCGTAGAAAAGATCAAAGGATCTTCTTGAGATCCTTTTTTTCTGCGCGTAATCTGCTGCTTGCAAACA
AAAAAACCACCGCTACCAGCGGTGGTTTGTTTGCCGGATCAAGAGCTACCAACTCTTTTTCCGAAGGTAA
CTGGCTTCAGCAGAGCGCAGATACCAAATACTGTTCTTCTAGTGTAGCCGTAGTTAGGCCACCACTTCAA
GAACTCTGTAGCACCGCCTACATACCTCGCTCTGCTAATCCTGTTACCAGTGGCTGCTGCCAGTGGCGAT
AAGTCGTGTCTTACCGGGTTGGACTCAAGACGATAGTTACCGGATAAGGCGCAGCGGTCGGGCTGAACGG
GGGGTTCGTGCACACAGCCCAGCTTGGAGCGAACGACCTACACCGAACTGAGATACCTACAGCGTGAGCT
ATGAGAAAGCGCCACGCTTCCCGAAGGGAGAAAGGCGGACAGGTATCCGGTAAGCGGCAGGGTCGGAACA
GGAGAGCGCACGAGGGAGCTTCCAGGGGGAAACGCCTGGTATCTTTATAGTCCTGTCGGGTTTCGCCACC
TCTGACTTGAGCGTCGATTTTTGTGATGCTCGTCAGGGGGGCGGAGCCTATGGAAAAACGCCAGCAACGC
GGCCTTTTTACGGTTCCTGGCCTTTTGCTGGCCTTTTGCTCACATGTTCTTTCCTGCGTTATCCCCTGAT
TCTGTGGATAACCGTATTACCGCCTTTGAGTGAGCTGATACCGCTCGCCGCAGCCGAACGACCGAGCGCA
GCGAGTCAGTGAGCGAGGAAGCGGAAGAGCGCCCAATACGCAAACCGCCTCTCCCCGCGCGTTGGCCGAT
TCATTAATGCAGCTGGCACGACAGGTTTCCCGACTGGAAAGCGGGCAGTGAGCGCAACGCAATTAATGTG
AGTTAGCTCACTCATTAGGCACCCCAGGCTTTACACTTTATGCTTCCGGCTCGTATGTTGTGTGGAATTG
TGAGCGGATAACAATTTCACACAGGAAACAGCTATGACCATGATTACGCCAAGCGCGCAATTAACCCTCA
CTAAAGGGAACAAAAGCTGGAGCTGCAAGCTTAATGTAGTCTTATGCAATACTCTTGTAGTCTTGCAACA
TGGTAACGATGAGTTAGCAACATGCCTTACAAGGAGAGAAAAAGCACCGTGCATGCCGATTGGTGGAAGT
AAGGTGGTACGATCGTGCCTTATTAGGAAGGCAACAGACGGGTCTGACATGGATTGGACGAACCACTGAA
TTGCCGCATTGCAGAGATATTGTATTTAAGTGCCTAGCTCGATACATAAACGGGTCTCTCTGGTTAGACC
AGATCTGAGCCTGGGAGCTCTCTGGCTAACTAGGGAACCCACTGCTTAAGCCTCAATAAAGCTTGCCTTG
AGTGCTTCAAGTAGTGTGTGCCCGTCTGTTGTGTGACTCTGGTAACTAGAGATCCCTCAGACCCTTTTAG
TCAGTGTGGAAAATCTCTAGCAGTGGCGCCCGAACAGGGACTTGAAAGCGAAAGGGAAACCAGAGGAGCT
CTCTCGACGCAGGACTCGGCTTGCTGAAGCGCGCACGGCAAGAGGCGAGGGGCGGCGACTGGTGAGTACG
CCAAAAATTTTGACTAGCGGAGGCTAGAAGGAGAGAGATGGGTGCGAGAGCGTCAGTATTAAGCGGGGGA
GAATTAGATCGCGATGGGAAAAAATTCGGTTAAGGCCAGGGGGAAAGAAAAAATATAAATTAAAACATAT
AGTATGGGCAAGCAGGGAGCTAGAACGATTCGCAGTTAATCCTGGCCTGTTAGAAACATCAGAAGGCTGT
AGACAAATACTGGGACAGCTACAACCATCCCTTCAGACAGGATCAGAAGAACTTAGATCATTATATAATA
CAGTAGCAACCCTCTATTGTGTGCATCAAAGGATAGAGATAAAAGACACCAAGGAAGCTTTAGACAAGAT
AGAGGAAGAGCAAAACAAAAGTAAGACCACCGCACAGCAAGCGGCCGCTGATCTTCAGACCTGGAGGAGG
AGATATGAGGGACAATTGGAGAAGTGAATTATATAAATATAAAGTAGTAAAAATTGAACCATTAGGAGTA
GCACCCACCAAGGCAAAGAGAAGAGTGGTGCAGAGAGAAAAAAGAGCAGTGGGAATAGGAGCTTTGTTCC
TTGGGTTCTTGGGAGCAGCAGGAAGCACTATGGGCGCAGCGTCAATGACGCTGACGGTACAGGCCAGACA
ATTATTGTCTGGTATAGTGCAGCAGCAGAACAATTTGCTGAGGGCTATTGAGGCGCAACAGCATCTGTTG
CAACTCACAGTCTGGGGCATCAAGCAGCTCCAGGCAAGAATCCTGGCTGTGGAAAGATACCTAAAGGATC
AACAGCTCCTGGGGATTTGGGGTTGCTCTGGAAAACTCATTTGCACCACTGCTGTGCCTTGGAATGCTAG
TTGGAGTAATAAATCTCTGGAACAGATTTGGAATCACACGACCTGGATGGAGTGGGACAGAGAAATTAAC
AATTACACAAGCTTAATACACTCCTTAATTGAAGAATCGCAAAACCAGCAAGAAAAGAATGAACAAGAAT
TATTGGAATTAGATAAATGGGCAAGTTTGTGGAATTGGTTTAACATAACAAATTGGCTGTGGTATATAAA
ATTATTCATAATGATAGTAGGAGGCTTGGTAGGTTTAAGAATAGTTTTTGCTGTACTTTCTATAGTGAAT
AGAGTTAGGCAGGGATATTCACCATTATCGTTTCAGACCCACCTCCCAACCCCGAGGGGACCCAGAGAGG
GCCTATTTCCCATGATTCCTTCATATTTGCATATACGATACAAGGCTGTTAGAGAGATAATTAGAATTAA
TTTGACTGTAAACACAAAGATATTAGTACAAAATACGTGACGTAGAAAGTAATAATTTCTTGGGTAGTTT
GCAGTTTTAAAATTATGTTTTAAAATGGACTATCATATGCTTACCGTAACTTGAAAGTATTTCGATTTCT
TGGCTTTATATATCTTGTGGAAAGGACGAAACACCGACCTAAGGAATGCACTTCATGTTTTAGAGCTAGA
AATAGCAAGTTAAAATAAGGCTAGTCCGTTATCAACTTGAAAAAGTGGCACCGAGTCGGTGCTTTTTTAA
GCTTGGCGTAACTAGATCTTGAGACAAATGGCAGTATTCATCCACAATTTTAAAAGAAAAGGGGGGATTG
GGGGGTACAGTGCAGGGGAAAGAATAGTAGACATAATAGCAACAGACATACAAACTAAAGAATTACAAAA
ACAAATTACAAAAATTCAAAATTTTCGGGTTTATTACAGGGACAGCAGAGATCCACTTTGGCGCCGGCTC
GAGGGGG
Features (pLannotate 1.2.2; 29 found; start..end, strand, type, name):
     14..80      +  CDS            small t antigen (fragment): SV40 (simian virus 40) small t antigen
    106..317     +  promoter       EF-1α core promoter: core promoter for human elongation factor EF-1α
    318..1256    +  intron         EF-1α intron A: intron upstream of the start codon of human EF-1α
   1278..1877    +  CDS            PuroR (fragment): puromycin N-acetyltransferase; pac from Streptomyces; confers resistance to puromycin
   1893..2481    +  misc_feature   WPRE: woodchuck hepatitis virus posttranscriptional regulatory element
   2532..2551    +  misc_feature   cPPT/CTS (fragment): central polypurine tract and central termination sequence of HIV-1
   2553..2786    +  LTR            3' LTR (ΔU3): self-inactivating 3' long terminal repeat (LTR) from HIV-1
   2864..2985    +  polyA_signal   SV40 poly(A) signal: SV40 polyadenylation signal
   3025..3160    +  rep_origin     SV40 ori: SV40 origin of replication
   3181..3199    -  promoter       T7 promoter: promoter for bacteriophage T7 RNA polymerase
   3207..3362    +  CDS            lacZα (fragment): LacZα fragment of β-galactosidase; lacZ fragment
   3367..3795    +  rep_origin     f1 ori (sequence partly withheld): f1 bacteriophage origin of replication; arrow indicates direction of (+) strand synthesis
   3848..3952    +  promoter       AmpR promoter: bla
   3953..4813    +  CDS            AmpR: β-lactamase; bla; confers resistance to ampicillin, carbenicillin, and related antibiotics
   4984..5572    +  rep_origin     ori: high-copy-number ColE1/pMB1/pBR322/pUC origin of replication
   5755..5847    +  CDS            lacI (fragment): lac repressor; lacI; The lac repressor binds to the lac operator to inhibit transcription in E. coli. This inhibition can be relieved by adding lactose or isopropyl-β-D-thiogalactopyranoside (IPTG).
   5860..5881    +  protein_bind   CAP binding site: CAP binding activates transcription in the presence of cAMP. E. coli catabolite activator protein
   5896..5926    +  promoter       lac promoter: promoter for the E. coli lac operon
   5934..5950    +  protein_bind   lac operator: The lac repressor binds to the lac operator to inhibit transcription in E. coli. This inhibition can be relieved by adding lactose or isopropyl-β-D-thiogalactopyranoside (IPTG). lac repressor encoded by lacI
   5995..6013    +  promoter       T3 promoter: promoter for bacteriophage T3 RNA polymerase
   6041..6267    +  promoter       RSV promoter: Rous sarcoma virus enhancer/promoter
   6268..6448    +  LTR            5' LTR (truncated): truncated 5' long terminal repeat (LTR) from HIV-1
   6495..6620    +  misc_feature   HIV-1 Ψ: packaging signal of human immunodeficiency virus type 1
   6604..6967    +  CDS            HIV-1 gag (fragment): gag protein from human immunodeficiency virus 1; gag
   7113..7346    +  misc_feature   RRE: The Rev response element (RRE) of HIV-1 allows for Rev-dependent mRNA export from the nucleus to the cytoplasm.
   7723..7749    +  CDS            Rev (fragment): human immunodeficiency virus 1 (HIV-1) Rev protein; rev; enhances nuclear export of unspliced and incompletely spliced viral mRNAs
   7753..7993    +  promoter       U6 promoter: RNA polymerase III promoter for human U6 snRNA
   8023..8098    +  misc_RNA       gRNA scaffold: guide RNA scaffold for the Streptococcus pyogenes CRISPR/Cas9 system
   8154..8271    +  misc_feature   cPPT/CTS: central polypurine tract and central termination sequence of HIV-1
