[The description below was written by a language model from this plasmid's Addgene catalogue record and pLannotate feature annotations shown in this document.]
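Description:
NME5 gRNA (BRDN0001146915) is a third-generation lentiviral guide RNA plasmid built on the lentiGuide-Puro backbone and designed to direct Streptococcus pyogenes Cas9 to the human NME5 gene (also known as NM23-H5 or RSPH23). It is propagated in E. coli as a high-copy plasmid through a ColE1/pUC-type origin with ampicillin selection from the β-lactamase gene. The backbone also carries an f1 origin, an SV40 origin and poly(A) signal, and remnants of lac and T7/T3 promoter elements left over from earlier cloning vectors.

The lentiviral transfer cassette begins with an RSV promoter fused to a truncated HIV-1 5' LTR, which makes genomic RNA production Tat-independent. This is followed by the Ψ packaging signal with a partial gag sequence and the Rev response element for nuclear export of the full-length transcript. Downstream, a human U6 RNA polymerase III promoter drives the NME5-specific spacer joined to the Cas9 guide scaffold, and a cPPT/CTS element aids nuclear import of the provirus. An EF-1α core promoter with its intron A then expresses puromycin N-acetyltransferase for selection of transduced mammalian cells. WPRE enhances transcript expression, and a ΔU3 self-inactivating 3' LTR closes the cassette.

The plasmid does not encode Cas9, so it is meant for cells that already express the nuclease or for pairing with a separate Cas9 lentivirus. The guide was designed against the NME5 reference transcript. It belongs to a human kinome-targeting guide collection associated with work on optimised sgRNA design, and it is suited to knockout of NME5.
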