Addgene plasmid #76573: NME5 gRNA (BRDN0001146915)
Purpose: 3rd generation lentiviral gRNA plasmid targeting human NME5
Depositing lab: John Doench & David Root. Depositing organization: Broad Institute. Publication: Optimized sgRNA design to maximize activity and minimize off-target effects of CRISPR-Cas9. Doench JG, Fusi N, Sullender M, Hegde M, Vaimberg EW, Donovan KF, Smith I, Tothova Z, Wilen C, Orchard R, Virgin HW, Listgarten J, Root DE. Nat Biotechnol. 2016 Jan 18. doi: 10.1038/nbt.3437. PubMed 26780180.
Backbone
  Vector backbone: lentiGuide-Puro
  Backbone manufacturer: Zhang Lab (Addgene plasmid # 52963)
  Vector type: Mammalian Expression, Lentiviral, CRISPR
  Selectable markers: Puromycin
Growth in bacteria
  Bacterial resistance: Ampicillin, 100 μg/mL
  Growth temperature: 37°C
  Growth strain: DH5alpha
  Copy number: High Copy
Gene/Insert
  Gene/Insert name: NME5 (alt names: NME5; NM_003551.2)
  gRNA/shRNA sequence: ACCTAAGGAATGCACTTCAT
  Species: H. sapiens (human)
  Entrez Gene: NME5 (a.k.a. NM23H5, RSPH23, NM23-H5)
  Promoter: hU6
  Cloning method: Unknown
  Sequencing primers: 5′ U6-F; 3′ pS2-R
Terms and licenses: Academic/Nonprofit Terms; Industry Terms: Not Available to Industry
Depositor comments: The gRNA was designed to target the following Genbank reference sequence(s): NM_003551.2. Note that this plasmid does NOT contain Cas9. It should be used in conjunction with lentiCas9-Blast (Addgene #52962) or otherwise with cell lines already expressing Cas9. Browse the full kinome gRNA library at http://www.addgene.org/pooled-library/broadgpp-human-kinome/ or visit http://www.broadinstitute.org/rnai/public/ for detailed protocols and information.
How to cite: NME5 gRNA (BRDN0001146915) was a gift from John Doench & David Root (Addgene plasmid # 76573 ; http://n2t.net/addgene:76573 ; RRID:Addgene_76573)
