>Addgene plasmid #76573 | NME5 gRNA (BRDN0001146915) | depositor partial sequence | sequence record 144033 | Target Sequence
ACCTAAGGAATGCACTTCAT
