>Addgene plasmid #76573 | NME5 gRNA (BRDN0001146915) | addgene partial sequence | sequence record 186093 | hU6-F
TAGAAAGTAATAATTTCTTGGGTAGTTTGCAGTTTTAAAATTATGTTTTAAAATGGACTATCATATGCTT
ACCGTAACTTGAAAGTATTTCGATTTCTTGGCTTTATATATCTTGTGGAAAGGACGAAACACCGACCTAA
GGAATGCACTTCATGTTTTAGAGCTAGAAATAGCAAGTTAAAATAAGGCTAGTCCGTTATCAACTTGAAA
AAGTGGCACCGAGTCGGTGCTTTTTTAAGCTTGGCGTAACTAGATCTTGAGACAAATGGCAGTATTCATC
CACAATTTTAAAAGAAAAGGGGGGATTGGGGGGTACAGTGCAGGGGAAAGAATAGTAGACATAATAGCAA
CAGACATACAAACTAAAGAATTACAAAAACAAATTACAAAAATTCAAAATTTTCGGGTTTATTACAGGGA
CAGCAGAGATCCACTTTGGCGCCGGCTCGAGGGGGCCCGGGTGCAAAGATGGATAAAGTTTTAAACAGAG
AGGAATCTTTGCAGCTAATGGACCTTCTAGGTCTTGAAAGGAGTGGGAATTGGCTCCGGTGCCCGTCAGT
GGGCAGAGCG
